>Addgene plasmid #241864 | Empty(Ctrl)-eGFP-PGK-H2BRFP | addgene full sequence | sequence record 489674 | Addgene NGS Result
AAAAAAAATTAGTCAGCCATGGGGCGGAGAATGGGCGGAACTGGGCGGAGTTAGGGGCGGGATGGGCGGA
GTTAGGGGCGGGATAGCTAGAGCCAGACATGATAAGATACATTGATGAGTTTGGACAAACCACAACTAGA
ATGCAGTGAAAAAAATGCTTTATTTGTGAAATTTGTGATGCTATTGCTTTATTTGTAACCATTATAAGCT
GCAATAAACAAGTTCCTCTCACTCTCTGATATTCATTTCTTTGCAAGTTATAAATACTGAATAATAAGAT
GACATGAACTACTACTGCTAGAGATTTTCCACACTGACTAAAAGGGTCTGAGGGATCTCTAGTTACCAGA
GTCACACAACAGACGGGCACACACTACTTGAAGCACTCAAGGCAAGCTTTATTGAGGCTTAAGCAGTGGG
TTCCCTAGTTAGCCAGAGAGCTCCCAGGCTCAGATCTGGTCTAACCAGAGAGACCCAGTACAAGCAAAAA
GCAGATCTTGTCTTCGTTGGGAGTGAATTAGCCCTTCCAGTCCCCCCTTTTCTTTTAAAAAGTGGCTAAG
ATCTACAGCTGCCTTGTAAGTCATTGGTCTTAAAGGCATCTCAATTAGTCAGCAACCATAGTCCCGCCCC
TAACTCCGCCCATCCCGCCCCTAACTCCGCCCAGTTCCGCCCATTCTCCGCCCCATGGCTGACTAATTTT
TTTTATTTATGCAGAGGCCGAGGCCGCCTCGGCCTCTGAGCTATTCCAGAAGTAGTGAGGAGGCTTTTTT
GGAGGCCTAGGCTTTTGCAAAAAGCTGGGGGATCCACCGGTCGCCACCATGGTGAGCAAGGGCGAGGAGC
TGTTCACCGGGGTGGTGCCCATCCTGGTCGAGCTGGACGGCGACGTAAACGGCCACAAGTTCAGCGTGTC
CGGCGAGGGCGAGGGCGATGCCACCTACGGCAAGCTGACCCTGAAGTTCATCTGCACCACCGGCAAGCTG
CCCGTGCCCTGGCCCACCCTCGTGACCACCCTGACCTACGGCGTGCAGTGCTTCAGCCGCTACCCCGACC
ACATGAAGCAGCACGACTTCTTCAAGTCCGCCATGCCCGAAGGCTACGTCCAGGAGCGCACCATCTTCTT
CAAGGACGACGGCAACTACAAGACCCGCGCCGAGGTGAAGTTCGAGGGCGACACCCTGGTGAACCGCATC
GAGCTGAAGGGCATCGACTTCAAGGAGGACGGCAACATCCTGGGGCACAAGCTGGAGTACAACTACAACA
GCCACAACGTCTATATCATGGCCGACAAGCAGAAGAACGGCATCAAGGTGAACTTCAAGATCCGCCACAA
CATCGAGGACGGCAGCGTGCAGCTCGCCGACCACTACCAGCAGAACACCCCCATCGGCGACGGCCCCGTG
CTGCTGCCCGACAACCACTACCTGAGCACCCAGTCCGCCCTGAGCAAAGACCCCAACGAGAAGCGCGATC
ACATGGTCCTGCTGGAGTTCGTGACCGCCGCCGGGATCACTCTCGGCATGGACGAGCTGTACAAGTAAAG
CGGCCGCGACTCTAGAGGATCCTCACGTCGACTAGTCTCGAGTTAGGCGCCGGTGGAGTGGCGGCCCTCG
GCGCGCTCGTACTGTTCCACGATGGTGTAGTCCTCGTTGTGGGAGGTGATGTCCAGCTTGATGTCGGTCT
TGTAGGCGCCGGGCAGCTGCACGGGCTTCTTGGCCATGTAGGTGGTCTTGACCTCGGCGTCGTAGTGGCC
GCCGTCCTTCAGCTTCAGCCTCATCTTGATCTCGCCCTTCAGGGCGCCGTCCTCGGGGTACATCCGCTCG
GTGGAGGCCTCCCAGCCCATGGTCTTCTTCTGCATTACGGGGCCGTCGGAGGGGAAGTTGGTGCCGCGCA
GCTTCACCTTGTAGATGAACTCGCCGTCCTGCAGGGAGGAGTCCTGGGTCACGGTCACCACGCCGCCGTC
CTCGAAGTTCATCACGCGCTCCCACTTGAAGCCCTCGGGGAAGGACAGCTTCAAGTAGTCGGGGATGTCG
GCGGGGTGCTTCACGTAGGCCTTGGAGCCGTACTGGAACTGAGGGGACAGGATGTCCCAGGCGAAGGGCA
GGGGGCCGCCCTTGGTCACCTTCAGCTTGGCGGTCTGGGTGCCCTCGTAGGGGCGGCCCTCGCCCTCGCC
CTCGATCTCGAACTCGTGGCCGTTCACGGAGCCCTCCATGCGCACCTTGAAGCGCATGAACTCCTTGATG
ACGTCCTCGGAGGAGGCCATGGTGGCGACCGGTGGATCCTTAGCGCTGGTGTACTTGGTGATGGCCTTAG
TACCCTCGGACACGGCGTGCTTGGCCAACTCCCCAGGCAGCAGCAGGCGCACGGCCGTCTGGATCTCCCT
GGAGGTGATGGTCGAGCGCTTGTTGTAATGCGCCAGGCGGGAAGCCTCACCTGCGATGCGCTCGAAAATG
TCGTTCACAAACGAGTTCATGATGCCCATGGCCTTGGACGAAATGCCGGTGTCAGGGTGGACCTGCTTCA
GAACCTTGTACACATAGATGGAATAGCTCTCCTTGCGGCTGCGCTTGCGCTTCTTGCCGCCTTTCTTCTG
CGCCTTAGTCACCGCCTTCTTGGAGCCCTTTTTCGGGGCGGGAGCAGACTTCGCTGGCTCTGGCATGGTA
GATCCCCCTGGGGAGAGAGGTCGGTGATTCGGTCAACGAGGGAGCCGACTGCCGACGTGCGCTCCGGAGG
CTTGCAGAATGCGGAACACCGCGCGGGCAGGAACAGGGCCCACACTACCGCCCCACACCCCGCCTCCCGC
ACCGCCCCTTCCCGGCCGCTGCTCTCGGCGCGCCCTGCTGAGCAGCCGCTATTGGCCACAGCCCATCGCG
GTCGGCGCGCTGCCATTGCTCCCTGGCGCTGTCCGTCTGCGAGGGTACTAGTGAGACGTGCGGCTTCCGT
TTGTCACGTCCGGCACGCCGCGAACCGCAAGGAACCTTCCCGACTTAGGGGCGGAGCAGGAAGCGTCGCC
GGGGGGCCCACAAGGGTAGCGGCGAAGATCCGGGTGACGCTGCGAACGGACGTGAAGAATGTGCGAGACC
CAGGGTCGGCGCCGCTGCGTTTCCCGGAACCACGCCCAGAGCAGCCGCGTCCCTGCGCAAACCCAGGGCT
GCCTTGGAAAAGGCGCAACCCCAACCCCCTCGAGCCGCGGCCAAAGTGGATCTCTGCTGTCCCTGTAATA
AACCCGAAAATTTTGAATTTTTGTAATTTGTTTTTGTAATTCTTTAGTTTGTATGTCTGTTGCTATTATG
TCTACTATTCTTTCCCCTGCACTGTACCCCCCAATCCCCCCTTTTCTTTTAAAATTGTGGATGAATACTG
CCATTTGTCTCGAGGTCGAGAATTAAAAACAACAAGATGAAGAGCACCAACTCGAGTTGGTGCTCTTCAT
CTTGTTGCCGGTGTTTCGTCCTTTCCACAAGATATATAAAGCCAAGAAATCGAAATACTTTCAAGTTACG
GTAAGCATATGATAGTCCATTTTAAAACATAATTTTAAAACTGCAAACTACCCAAGAAATTATTACTTTC
TACGTCACGTATTTTGTACTAATATCTTTGTGTTTACAGTCAAATTAATTCCAATTATCTCTCTAACAGC
CTTGTATCGTATATGCAAATATGAAGGAATCATGGGAAATAGGCCCTCGGTGAAGGGGGCGGCCGCTCGA
GGCTAGTCTCGTGATCGATACCGTCGAGATCCGTTCACTAATCGAATGGATCTGTCTCTGTCTCTCTCTC
CACCTTCTTCTTCTATTCCTTCGGGCCTGTCGGGTCCCCTCGGGGTTGGGAGGTGGGTCTGAAACGATAA
TGGTGAATATCCCTGCCTAACTCTATTCACTATAGAAAGTACAGCAAAAACTATTCTTAAACCTACCAAG
CCTCCTACTATCATTATGAATAATTTTATATACCACAGCCAATTTGTTATGTTAAACCAATTCCACAAAC
TTGCCCATTTATCTAATTCCAATAATTCTTGTTCATTCTTTTCTTGCTGGTTTTGCGATTCTTCAATTAA
GGAGTGTATTAAGCTTGTGTAATTGTTAATTTCTCTGTCCCACTCCATCCAGGTCGTGTGATTCCAAATC
TGTTCCAGAGATTTATTACTCCAACTAGCATTCCAAGGCACAGCAGTGGTGCAAATGAGTTTTCCAGAGC
AACCCCAAATCCCCAGGAGCTGTTGATCCTTTAGGTATCTTTCCACAGCCAGGATTCTTGCCTGGAGCTG
CTTGATGCCCCAGACTGTGAGTTGCAACAGATGCTGTTGCGCCTCAATAGCCCTCAGCAAATTGTTCTGC
TGCTGCACTATACCAGACAATAATTGTCTGGCCTGTACCGTCAGCGTCATTGACGCTGCGCCCATAGTGC
TTCCTGCTGCTCCCAAGAACCCAAGGAACAAAGCTCCTATTCCCACTGCTCTTTTTTCTCTCTGCACCAC
TCTTCTCTTTGCCTTGGTGGGTGCTACTCCTAATGGTTCAATTTTTACTACTTTATATTTATATAATTCA
CTTCTCCAATTGTCCCTCATATCTCCTCCTCCAGGTCTGAAGATCAGCGGCCGCTTGCTGTGCGGTGGTC
TTACTTTTGTTTTGCTCTTCCTCTATCTTGTCTAAAGCTTCCTTGGTGTCTTTTATCTCTATCCTTTGAT
GCACACAATAGAGGGTTGCTACTGTATTATATAATGATCTAAGTTCTTCTGATCCTGTCTGAAGGGATGG
TTGTAGCTGTCCCAGTATTTGTCTACAGCCTTCTGATGTTTCTAACAGGCCAGGATTAACTGCGAATCGT
TCTAGCTCCCTGCTTGCCCATACTATATGTTTTAATTTATATTTTTTCTTTCCCCCTGGCCTTAACCGAA
TTTTTTCCCATCGCGATCTAATTCTCCCCCGCTTAATACTGACGCTCTCGCACCCATCTCTCTCCTTCTA
GCCTCCGCTAGTCAAAATTTTTGGCGTACTCACCAGTCGCCGCCCCTCGCCTCTTGCCGTGCGCGCTTCA
GCAAGCCGAGTCCTGCGTCGAGAGAGCTCCTCTGGTTTCCCTTTCGCTTTCAAGTCCCTGTTCGGGCGCC
ACTGCTAGAGATTTTCCACACTGACTAAAAGGGTCTGAGGGATCTCTAGTTACCAGAGTCACACAACAGA
CGGGCACACACTACTTGAAGCACTCAAGGCAAGCTTTATTGAGGCTTAAGCAGTGGGTTCCCTAGTTAGC
CAGAGAGCTCCCAGGCTCAGATCTGGTCTAACCAGAGAGACCCGTTTATGTATCGAGCTAGGCACTTAAA
TACAATATCTCTGCAATGCGGCAATTCAGTGGTTCGTCCAATCCATGTCAGACCCGTCTGTTGCCTTCCT
AATAAGGCACGATCGTACCACCTTACTTCCACCAATCGGCATGCACGGTGCTTTTTCTCTCCTTGTAAGG
CATGTTGCTAACTCATCGTTACCATGTTGCAAGACTACAAGAGTATTGCATAAGACTACATTAAGCTTGC
AGCTCCAGCTTTTGTTCCCTTTAGTGAGGGTTAATTGCGCGCTTGGCGTAATCATGGTCATAGCTGTTTC
CTGTGTGAAATTGTTATCCGCTCACAATTCCACACAACATACGAGCCGGAAGCATAAAGTGTAAAGCCTG
GGGTGCCTAATGAGTGAGCTAACTCACATTAATTGCGTTGCGCTCACTGCCCGCTTTCCAGTCGGGAAAC
CTGTCGTGCCAGCTGCATTAATGAATCGGCCAACGCGCGGGGAGAGGCGGTTTGCGTATTGGGCGCTCTT
CCGCTTCCTCGCTCACTGACTCGCTGCGCTCGGTCGTTCGGCTGCGGCGAGCGGTATCAGCTCACTCAAA
GGCGGTAATACGGTTATCCACAGAATCAGGGGATAACGCAGGAAAGAACATGTGAGCAAAAGGCCAGCAA
AAGGCCAGGAACCGTAAAAAGGCCGCGTTGCTGGCGTTTTTCCATAGGCTCCGCCCCCCTGACGAGCATC
ACAAAAATCGACGCTCAAGTCAGAGGTGGCGAAACCCGACAGGACTATAAAGATACCAGGCGTTTCCCCC
TGGAAGCTCCCTCGTGCGCTCTCCTGTTCCGACCCTGCCGCTTACCGGATACCTGTCCGCCTTTCTCCCT
TCGGGAAGCGTGGCGCTTTCTCATAGCTCACGCTGTAGGTATCTCAGTTCGGTGTAGGTCGTTCGCTCCA
AGCTGGGCTGTGTGCACGAACCCCCCGTTCAGCCCGACCGCTGCGCCTTATCCGGTAACTATCGTCTTGA
GTCCAACCCGGTAAGACACGACTTATCGCCACTGGCAGCAGCCACTGGTAACAGGATTAGCAGAGCGAGG
TATGTAGGCGGTGCTACAGAGTTCTTGAAGTGGTGGCCTAACTACGGCTACACTAGAAGAACAGTATTTG
GTATCTGCGCTCTGCTGAAGCCAGTTACCTTCGGAAAAAGAGTTGGTAGCTCTTGATCCGGCAAACAAAC
CACCGCTGGTAGCGGTGGTTTTTTTGTTTGCAAGCAGCAGATTACGCGCAGAAAAAAAGGATCTCAAGAA
GATCCTTTGATCTTTTCTACGGGGTCTGACGCTCAGTGGAACGAAAACTCACGTTAAGGGATTTTGGTCA
TGAGATTATCAAAAAGGATCTTCACCTAGATCCTTTTAAATTAAAAATGAAGTTTTAAATCAATCTAAAG
TATATATGAGTAAACTTGGTCTGACAGTTACCAATGCTTAATCAGTGAGGCACCTATCTCAGCGATCTGT
CTATTTCGTTCATCCATAGTTGCCTGACTCCCCGTCGTGTAGATAACTACGATACGGGAGGGCTTACCAT
CTGGCCCCAGTGCTGCAATGATACCGCGAGACCCACGCTCACCGGCTCCAGATTTATCAGCAATAAACCA
GCCAGCCGGAAGGGCCGAGCGCAGAAGTGGTCCTGCAACTTTATCCGCCTCCATCCAGTCTATTAATTGT
TGCCGGGAAGCTAGAGTAAGTAGTTCGCCAGTTAATAGTTTGCGCAACGTTGTTGCCATTGCTACAGGCA
TCGTGGTGTCACGCTCGTCGTTTGGTATGGCTTCATTCAGCTCCGGTTCCCAACGATCAAGGCGAGTTAC
ATGATCCCCCATGTTGTGCAAAAAAGCGGTTAGCTCCTTCGGTCCTCCGATCGTTGTCAGAAGTAAGTTG
GCCGCAGTGTTATCACTCATGGTTATGGCAGCACTGCATAATTCTCTTACTGTCATGCCATCCGTAAGAT
GCTTTTCTGTGACTGGTGAGTACTCAACCAAGTCATTCTGAGAATAGTGTATGCGGCGACCGAGTTGCTC
TTGCCCGGCGTCAATACGGGATAATACCGCGCCACATAGCAGAACTTTAAAAGTGCTCATCATTGGAAAA
CGTTCTTCGGGGCGAAAACTCTCAAGGATCTTACCGCTGTTGAGATCCAGTTCGATGTAACCCACTCGTG
CACCCAACTGATCTTCAGCATCTTTTACTTTCACCAGCGTTTCTGGGTGAGCAAAAACAGGAAGGCAAAA
TGCCGCAAAAAAGGGAATAAGGGCGACACGGAAATGTTGAATACTCATACTCTTCCTTTTTCAATATTAT
TGAAGCATTTATCAGGGTTATTGTCTCATGAGCGGATACATATTTGAATGTATTTAGAAAAATAAACAAA
TAGGGGTTCCGCGCACATTTCCCCGAAAAGTGCCACCTAAATTGTAAGCGTTAATATTTTGTTAAAATTC
GCGTTAAATTTTTGTTAAATCAGCTCATTTTTTAACCAATAGGCCGAAATCGGCAAAATCCCTTATAAAT
CAAAAGAATAGACCGAGATAGGGT
[37 nt withheld, positions 7865-7901]
AAAGAACGTGGACTCCAACGTCAAAGG
[49 nt withheld, positions 7929-7977]
T
[91 nt withheld, positions 7979-8069]
G
[124 nt withheld, positions 8071-8194]
CCCATTCGCCATTCAGGCTGCGCAACTGTTGGGAAGGGCGATCGGTGCGGGCCTCTTCGCTATTACGCCA
GCTGGCGAAAGGGGGATGTGCTGCAAGGCGATTAAGTTGGGTAACGCCAGGGTTTTCCCAGTCACGACGT
TGTAAAACGACGGCCAGTGAGCGCGCGTAATACGACTCACTATAGGGCGAATTGGGTACGTCCCTAGGCC
TCCAAAAAAGCCTCCTCACTACTTCTGGAATAGCTCAGAGGCCGAGGCGGCCTCGGCCTCTGCATAAAT
Features (pLannotate 1.2.2; 31 found; start..end, strand, type, name):
     63..84      -  rep_origin     SV40 ori (fragment): SV40 origin of replication
    103..224     -  polyA_signal   SV40 poly(A) signal: SV40 polyadenylation signal
    296..529     -  LTR            3' LTR (ΔU3): self-inactivating 3' long terminal repeat (LTR) from HIV-1
    531..602     -  CDS            nef (fragment): NEF_HV1Z2 - Experimental evidence at protein level: Swiss-Prot protein existence level 1. Extracellular Nef protein targets CD4(+) T-lymphocytes for apoptosis by interacting with CXCR4 surface receptors. From Human immunodeficiency virus type 1 group M subtype D (isolate Z2/CDC-Z34) (HIV-1).
    642..777     +  rep_origin     SV40 ori: SV40 origin of replication
    819..1538    +  CDS            EGFP: the original enhanced GFP (Yang et al., 1996) mammalian codon-optimized
   1583..2260    -  CDS            mRFP1: monomeric derivative of DsRed (Campbell et al., 2002) mammalian codon-optimized
   2279..2656    -  CDS            H2B: human histone H2B; HIST1H2BJ
   2668..3178    -  promoter       hPGK promoter: human phosphoglycerate kinase 1 promoter
   3227..3344    -  misc_feature   cPPT/CTS: central polypurine tract and central termination sequence of HIV-1
   3390..3410    +  CDS            CopGFP (fragment): green fluorescent protein 2 from Pontellina plumata, also known as ppluGFP2 (Shagin et al., 2004)
   3417..3437    -  CDS            CopGFP (fragment): green fluorescent protein 2 from Pontellina plumata, also known as ppluGFP2 (Shagin et al., 2004)
   3448..3688    -  promoter       U6 promoter: RNA polymerase III promoter for human U6 snRNA
   3738..3838    -  CDS            Rev (fragment): human immunodeficiency virus 1 (HIV-1) Rev protein; rev; enhances nuclear export of unspliced and incompletely spliced viral mRNAs
   4215..4448    -  misc_feature   RRE: The Rev response element (RRE) of HIV-1 allows for Rev-dependent mRNA export from the nucleus to the cytoplasm.
   4594..4957    -  CDS            HIV-1 gag (fragment): gag protein from human immunodeficiency virus 1; gag
   4941..5066    -  misc_feature   HIV-1 Ψ: packaging signal of human immunodeficiency virus type 1
   5113..5293    -  LTR            5' LTR (truncated): truncated 5' long terminal repeat (LTR) from HIV-1
   5294..5520    -  promoter       RSV promoter: Rous sarcoma virus enhancer/promoter
   5548..5566    -  promoter       T3 promoter: promoter for bacteriophage T3 RNA polymerase
   5611..5627    -  protein_bind   lac operator: The lac repressor binds to the lac operator to inhibit transcription in E. coli. This inhibition can be relieved by adding lactose or isopropyl-β-D-thiogalactopyranoside (IPTG). lac repressor encoded by lacI
   5635..5665    -  promoter       lac promoter: promoter for the E. coli lac operon
   5680..5701    -  protein_bind   CAP binding site: CAP binding activates transcription in the presence of cAMP. E. coli catabolite activator protein
   5714..5806    -  CDS            lacI (fragment): lac repressor; lacI; The lac repressor binds to the lac operator to inhibit transcription in E. coli. This inhibition can be relieved by adding lactose or isopropyl-β-D-thiogalactopyranoside (IPTG).
   5989..6577    -  rep_origin     ori: high-copy-number ColE1/pMB1/pBR322/pUC origin of replication
   6748..7608    -  CDS            AmpR: β-lactamase; bla; confers resistance to ampicillin, carbenicillin, and related antibiotics
   7609..7713    -  promoter       AmpR promoter: bla
   7766..8194    -  rep_origin     f1 ori (sequence partly withheld): f1 bacteriophage origin of replication; arrow indicates direction of (+) strand synthesis
   8199..8354    -  CDS            lacZα (fragment): LacZα fragment of β-galactosidase; lacZ fragment
   8362..8380    +  promoter       T7 promoter: promoter for bacteriophage T7 RNA polymerase
   8401..63      -  rep_origin     SV40 ori (across the origin): SV40 origin of replication
