[The description below was written by a language model from this plasmid's Addgene catalogue record and pLannotate feature annotations shown in this document.]
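Description:
Empty(Ctrl)-eGFP-PGK-H2BRFP is a third-generation-style, self-inactivating lentiviral reporter plasmid built on the pLKO backbone for delivery into mammalian cells. It is propagated in E. coli through a high-copy ColE1/pUC-type origin with ampicillin selection (AmpR under its own bla promoter), and it also carries an f1 origin and remnants of a lac/lacZα cloning region flanked by T7 and T3 promoters. The viral portion runs from an RSV promoter fused to a truncated HIV-1 5' LTR, through the Ψ packaging signal, a partial gag sequence, the RRE and the cPPT/CTS, to a ΔU3 3' LTR followed by an SV40 polyadenylation signal. The pLKO U6 promoter is still present, but no hairpin is annotated downstream of it.

The payload consists of two fluorescent cassettes. A human PGK promoter drives histone H2B fused to mRFP1, giving a constitutive nuclear red signal that marks every transduced cell regardless of its state. The EGFP coding sequence lies next to this cassette in the opposite orientation relative to the viral genome, preceded only by an annotated SV40 ori segment, a region that includes SV40 early promoter sequence and so probably serves as a minimal promoter, though the record does not say this. According to the stated purpose, this is the control for a family of epicenter-driven fluorescent reporters: the position where sister constructs would carry a candidate enhancer "epicenter" upstream of EGFP appears to be left empty, as the name suggests. Green signal therefore reflects background activity of the reporter, and H2B-RFP provides normalisation for transduction. The catalogue lists the insert species as mouse, although the annotated parts are of jellyfish-derived, human and viral origin.
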