Addgene plasmid #241864: Empty(Ctrl)-eGFP-PGK-H2BRFP
Purpose: Control for epicenter-driven fluorescent reporters
Depositing lab: Elaine Fuchs. Depositing organization: Rockefeller University. Publication: Stem Cell Lineage Infidelity Drives Wound Repair and Cancer. Ge Y, Gomez NC, Adam RC, Nikolova M, Yang H, Verma A, Lu CP, Polak L, Yuan S, Elemento O, Fuchs E. Cell. 2017 May 4;169(4):636-650.e14. doi: 10.1016/j.cell.2017.03.042. Epub 2017 Apr 20. PubMed 28434617.
Backbone
  Vector backbone: pLKO
  Vector type: Mammalian Expression, Lentiviral
Growth in bacteria
  Bacterial resistance: Ampicillin, 100 μg/mL
  Growth temperature: 37°C
  Growth strain: NEB Stable
  Copy number: High Copy
Gene/Insert
  Gene/Insert name: eGFP
  Species: M. musculus (mouse)
  Cloning method: Restriction Enzyme; 5′ cloning site Unknown (unknown if destroyed); 3′ cloning site Unknown (unknown if destroyed)
Terms and licenses: Academic/Nonprofit Terms; Industry Terms: Not Available to Industry
How to cite: Empty(Ctrl)-eGFP-PGK-H2BRFP was a gift from Elaine Fuchs (Addgene plasmid # 241864 ; http://n2t.net/addgene:241864 ; RRID:Addgene_241864)
